>Addgene plasmid #65808 | pCI-MS2V5-PABPC1 MLLEmut | depositor full sequence | sequence record 111919 | Full Sequence
TCAATATTGGCCATTAGCCATATTATTCATTGGTTATATAGCATAAATCAATATTGGCTATTGGCCATTG
CATACGTTGTATCTATATCATAATATGTACATTTATATTGGCTCATGTCCAATATGACCGCCATGTTGGC
ATTGATTATTGACTAGTTATTAATAGTAATCAATTACGGGGTCATTAGTTCATAGCCCATATATGGAGTT
CCGCGTTACATAACTTACGGTAAATGGCCCGCCTGGCTGACCGCCCAACGACCCCCGCCCATTGACGTCA
ATAATGACGTATGTTCCCATAGTAACGCCAATAGGGACTTTCCATTGACGTCAATGGGTGGAGTATTTAC
GGTAAACTGCCCACTTGGCAGTACATCAAGTGTATCATATGCCAAGTCCGCCCCCTATTGACGTCAATGA
CGGTAAATGGCCCGCCTGGCATTATGCCCAGTACATGACCTTACGGGACTTTCCTACTTGGCAGTACATC
TACGTATTAGTCATCGCTATTACCATGGTGATGCGGTTTTGGCAGTACACCAATGGGCGTGGATAGCGGT
TTGACTCACGGGGATTTCCAAGTCTCCACCCCATTGACGTCAATGGGAGTTTGTTTTGGCACCAAAATCA
ACGGGACTTTCCAAAATGTCGTAACAACTGCGATCGCCCGCCCCGTTGACGCAAATGGGCGGTAGGCGTG
TACGGTGGGAGGTCTATATAAGCAGAGCTCGTTTAGTGAACCGTCAGATCACTAGAAGCTTTATTGCGGT
AGTTTATCACAGTTAAATTGCTAACGCAGTCAGTGCTTCTGACACAACAGTCTCGAACTTAAGCTGCAGT
GACTCTCTTAAGGTAGCCTTGCAGAAGTTGGTCGTGAGGCACTGGGCAGGTAAGTATCAAGGTTACAAGA
CAGGTTTAAGGAGACCAATAGAAACTGGGCTTGTCGAGACAGAGAAGACTCTTGCGTTTCTGATAGGCAC
CTATTGGTCTTACTGACATCCACTTTGCCTTTCTCTCCACAGGTGTCCACTCCCAGTTCAATTACAGCTC
TTAAGGCTAGAGTACTTAATACGACTCACTATAGGCTAGCACCATGGCTTCTAACTTTACTCAGTTCGTT
CTCGTGGACAATGGCGGAACTGGCGACGTGACTGTCGCCCCAAGCAACTTCGCTAACGGGGTCGCTGAAT
GGATCAGCTCTAACTCGCGTTCACAGGCTTACAAAGTAACCTGTAGCGTTCGTCAGAGCTCTGCGCAGAA
TCGCAAATACACCATCAAAGTCGAGGTGCCTAAAGTGGCAACCCAGACTGTTGGTGGTGTAGAGCTTCCT
GTAGCCGCATGGCGTTCGTACTTAAATATGGAACTAACCATTCCAATTTTCGCCACGAACTCCGACTGCG
AGCTTATTGTTAAGGCAATGCAAGGTCTCCTAAAAGATGGAAACCCGATTCCCTCAGCAATCGCAGCAAA
CTCCGGCATCTACGGCGGTGGCAAGCCCATCCCTAACCCACTGCTGGGCCTGGACAGCACCCTCGAGAAC
CCCAGTGCCCCCAGCTACCCGATGGCCTCGCTCTACGTGGGGGACCTCCACCCCGACGTGACCGAGGCGA
TGCTCTACGAGAAGTTCAGCCCGGCCGGGCCCATCCTCTCCATCCGGGTCTGCAGGGACATGATCACCCG
CCGCTCCTTGGGCTACGCGTATGTGAACTTCCAGCAGCCGGCGGACGCGGAGCGTGCTTTGGACACCATG
AATTTTGATGTTATAAAGGGCAAGCCAGTACGCATCATGTGGTCTCAGCGTGATCCATCACTTCGCAAAA
GTGGAGTAGGCAACATATTCATTAAAAATCTGGACAAATCCATTGATAATAAAGCACTGTATGATACATT
TTCTGCTTTTGGTAACATCCTTTCATGTAAGGTGGTTTGTGATGAAAATGGTTCCAAGGGCTATGGATTT
GTACACTTTGAGACGCAGGAAGCAGCTGAAAGAGCTATTGAAAAAATGAATGGAATGCTCCTAAATGATC
GCAAAGTATTTGTTGGACGATTTAAGTCTCGTAAAGAACGAGAAGCTGAACTTGGAGCTAGGGCAAAAGA
ATTCACCAATGTTTACATCAAGAATTTTGGAGAAGACATGGATGATGAGCGCCTTAAGGATCTCTTTGGC
AAGTTTGGGCCTGCCTTAAGTGTGAAAGTAATGACTGATGAAAGTGGAAAATCCAAAGGATTTGGATTTG
TAAGCTTTGAAAGGCATGAAGATGCACAGAAAGCTGTGGATGAGATGAACGGAAAGGAGCTCAATGGAAA
ACAAATTTATGTTGGTCGAGCTCAGAAAAAGGTGGAACGGCAGACGGAACTTAAGCGCAAATTTGAACAG
ATGAAACAAGATAGGATCACCAGATACCAGGGTGTTAATCTTTATGTGAAAAATCTTGATGATGGTATTG
ATGATGAACGTCTCCGGAAAGAGTTTTCTCCATTTGGTACAATCACTAGTGCAAAGGTTATGATGGAAGG
TGGTCGCAGCAAAGGGTTTGGTTTTGTATGTTTCTCCTCCCCAGAAGAAGCCACTAAAGCAGTTACAGAA
ATGAACGGTAGAATTGTGGCCACAAAGCCATTGTATGTAGCTTTAGCTCAGCGCAAAGAAGAGCGCCAGG
CTCACCTCACTAACCAGTATATGCAGAGAATGGCAAGTGTACGAGCTGTTCCCAACCCTGTAATCAACCC
CTACCAGCCAGCACCTCCTTCAGGTTACTTCATGGCAGCTATCCCACAGACTCAGAACCGTGCTGCATAC
TATCCTCCTAGCCAAATTGCTCAACTAAGACCAAGTCCTCGCTGGACTGCTCAGGGTGCCAGACCTCATC
CATTCCAAAATATGCCCGGTGCTATCCGCCCAGCTGCTCCTAGACCACCATTTAGTACTATGAGACCAGC
TTCTTCACAGGTTCCACGAGTCATGTCAACACAGCGTGTTGCTAACACATCAACACAGACAATGGGTCCA
CGTCCTGCAGCTGCAGCCGCTGCAGCTACTCCTGCTGTCCGCACCGTTCCACAGTATAAATATGCTGCAG
GAGTTCGCAATCCTCAGCAACATCTTAATGCACAGCCACAAGTTACAATGCAACAGCCTGCTGTTCATGT
ACAAGGTCAGGAACCTTTGACTGCTTCCATGTTGGCATCTGCCCCTCCTCAAGAGCAAAAGCAAATGTTG
GGTGAACGGCTGTTTCCTCTTATTCAAGCCATGCACCCTACTCTTGCTGGTAAAATCACTGGCGGCGCCG
CCCGCATTGATAATTCAGAACTTCTTCACATGCTGGAGTCTCCAGAGTCACTCCGTTCTAAGGTTGATGA
AGCTGTAGCTGTACTACAAGCCCACCAAGCTAAAGAGGCTGCCCAGAAAGCAGTTAACAGTGCCACCGGT
GTTCCAACTGTTTAAGCGGCCGCTTCCCTTTAGTGAGGGTTAATGCTTCGAGCAGACATGATAAGATACA
TTGATGAGTTTGGACAAACCACAACTAGAATGCAGTGAAAAAAATGCTTTATTTGTGAAATTTGTGATGC
TATTGCTTTATTTGTAACCATTATAAGCTGCAATAAACAAGTTAACAACAACAATTGCATTCATTTTATG
TTTCAGGTTCAGGGGGAGATGTGGGAGGTTTTTTAAAGCAAGTAAAACCTCTACAAATGTGGTAAAATCC
GATAAGGATCGATCCGGGCTGGCGTAATAGCGAAGAGGCCCGCACCGATCGCCCTTCCCAACAGTTGCGC
AGCCTGAATGGCGAATGG
[124 nt withheld, positions 3799-3922]
C
[91 nt withheld, positions 3924-4014]
A
[49 nt withheld, positions 4016-4064]
CCTTTGACGTTGGAGTCCACGTTCTTT
[37 nt withheld, positions 4092-4128]
ACCCTATCTCGGTCTATTCTTTTGATTTATAAGGGATTTTGCCGATTTCGGCCTATTGGTTAAAAAATGA
GCTGATTTAACAAAAATTTAACGCGAATTTTAACAAAATATTAACGCTTACAATTTCCTGATGCGGTATT
TTCTCCTTACGCATCTGTGCGGTATTTCACACCGCATACGCGGATCTGCGCAGCACCATGGCCTGAAATA
ACCTCTGAAAGAGGAACTTGGTTAGGTACCTTCTGAGGCGGAAAGAACCAGCTGTGGAATGTGTGTCAGT
TAGGGTGTGGAAAGTCCCCAGGCTCCCCAGCAGGCAGAAGTATGCAAAGCATGCATCTCAATTAGTCAGC
AACCAGGTGTGGAAAGTCCCCAGGCTCCCCAGCAGGCAGAAGTATGCAAAGCATGCATCTCAATTAGTCA
GCAACCATAGTCCCGCCCCTAACTCCGCCCATCCCGCCCCTAACTCCGCCCAGTTCCGCCCATTCTCCGC
CCCATGGCTGACTAATTTTTTTTATTTATGCAGAGGCCGAGGCCGCCTCGGCCTCTGAGCTATTCCAGAA
GTAGTGAGGAGGCTTTTTTGGAGGCCTAGGCTTTTGCAAAAAGCTTGATTCTTCTGACACAACAGTCTCG
AACTTAAGGCTAGAGCCACCATGATTGAACAAGATGGATTGCACGCAGGTTCTCCGGCCGCTTGGGTGGA
GAGGCTATTCGGCTATGACTGGGCACAACAGACAATCGGCTGCTCTGATGCCGCCGTGTTCCGGCTGTCA
GCGCAGGGGCGCCCGGTTCTTTTTGTCAAGACCGACCTGTCCGGTGCCCTGAATGAACTGCAGGACGAGG
CAGCGCGGCTATCGTGGCTGGCCACGACGGGCGTTCCTTGCGCAGCTGTGCTCGACGTTGTCACTGAAGC
GGGAAGGGACTGGCTGCTATTGGGCGAAGTGCCGGGGCAGGATCTCCTGTCATCTCACCTTGCTCCTGCC
GAGAAAGTATCCATCATGGCTGATGCAATGCGGCGGCTGCATACGCTTGATCCGGCTACCTGCCCATTCG
ACCACCAAGCGAAACATCGCATCGAGCGAGCACGTACTCGGATGGAAGCCGGTCTTGTCGATCAGGATGA
TCTGGACGAAGAGCATCAGGGGCTCGCGCCAGCCGAACTGTTCGCCAGGCTCAAGGCGCGCATGCCCGAC
GGCGAGGATCTCGTCGTGACCCATGGCGATGCCTGCTTGCCGAATATCATGGTGGAAAATGGCCGCTTTT
CTGGATTCATCGACTGTGGCCGGCTGGGTGTGGCGGACCGCTATCAGGACATAGCGTTGGCTACCCGTGA
TATTGCTGAAGAGCTTGGCGGCGAATGGGCTGACCGCTTCCTCGTGCTTTACGGTATCGCCGCTCCCGAT
TCGCAGCGCATCGCCTTCTATCGCCTTCTTGACGAGTTCTTCTGAGCGGGACTCTGGGGTTCGAAATGAC
CGACCAAGCGACGCCCAACCTGCCATCACGATGGCCGCAATAAAATATCTTTATTTTCATTACATCTGTG
TGTTGGTTTTTTGTGTGAATCGATAGCGATAAGGATCCGCGTATGGTGCACTCTCAGTACAATCTGCTCT
GATGCCGCATAGTTAAGCCAGCCCCGACACCCGCCAACACCCGCTGACGCGCCCTGACGGGCTTGTCTGC
TCCCGGCATCCGCTTACAGACAAGCTGTGACCGTCTCCGGGAGCTGCATGTGTCAGAGGTTTTCACCGTC
ATCACCGAAACGCGCGAGACGAAAGGGCCTCGTGATACGCCTATTTTTATAGGTTAATGTCATGATAATA
ATGGTTTCTTAGACGTCAGGTGGCACTTTTCGGGGAAATGTGCGCGGAACCCCTATTTGTTTATTTTTCT
AAATACATTCAAATATGTATCCGCTCATGAGACAATAACCCTGATAAATGCTTCAATAATATTGAAAAAG
GAAGAGTATGAGTATTCAACATTTCCGTGTCGCCCTTATTCCCTTTTTTGCGGCATTTTGCCTTCCTGTT
TTTGCTCACCCAGAAACGCTGGTGAAAGTAAAAGATGCTGAAGATCAGTTGGGTGCACGAGTGGGTTACA
TCGAACTGGATCTCAACAGCGGTAAGATCCTTGAGAGTTTTCGCCCCGAAGAACGTTTTCCAATGATGAG
CACTTTTAAAGTTCTGCTATGTGGCGCGGTATTATCCCGTATTGACGCCGGGCAAGAGCAACTCGGTCGC
CGCATACACTATTCTCAGAATGACTTGGTTGAGTACTCACCAGTCACAGAAAAGCATCTTACGGATGGCA
TGACAGTAAGAGAATTATGCAGTGCTGCCATAACCATGAGTGATAACACTGCGGCCAACTTACTTCTGAC
AACGATCGGAGGACCGAAGGAGCTAACCGCTTTTTTGCACAACATGGGGGATCATGTAACTCGCCTTGAT
CGTTGGGAACCGGAGCTGAATGAAGCCATACCAAACGACGAGCGTGACACCACGATGCCTGTAGCAATGG
CAACAACGTTGCGCAAACTATTAACTGGCGAACTACTTACTCTAGCTTCCCGGCAACAATTAATAGACTG
GATGGAGGCGGATAAAGTTGCAGGACCACTTCTGCGCTCGGCCCTTCCGGCTGGCTGGTTTATTGCTGAT
AAATCTGGAGCCGGTGAGCGTGGGTCTCGCGGTATCATTGCAGCACTGGGGCCAGATGGTAAGCCCTCCC
GTATCGTAGTTATCTACACGACGGGGAGTCAGGCAACTATGGATGAACGAAATAGACAGATCGCTGAGAT
AGGTGCCTCACTGATTAAGCATTGGTAACTGTCAGACCAAGTTTACTCATATATACTTTAGATTGATTTA
AAACTTCATTTTTAATTTAAAAGGATCTAGGTGAAGATCCTTTTTGATAATCTCATGACCAAAATCCCTT
AACGTGAGTTTTCGTTCCACTGAGCGTCAGACCCCGTAGAAAAGATCAAAGGATCTTCTTGAGATCCTTT
TTTTCTGCGCGTAATCTGCTGCTTGCAAACAAAAAAACCACCGCTACCAGCGGTGGTTTGTTTGCCGGAT
CAAGAGCTACCAACTCTTTTTCCGAAGGTAACTGGCTTCAGCAGAGCGCAGATACCAAATACTGTTCTTC
TAGTGTAGCCGTAGTTAGGCCACCACTTCAAGAACTCTGTAGCACCGCCTACATACCTCGCTCTGCTAAT
CCTGTTACCAGTGGCTGCTGCCAGTGGCGATAAGTCGTGTCTTACCGGGTTGGACTCAAGACGATAGTTA
CCGGATAAGGCGCAGCGGTCGGGCTGAACGGGGGGTTCGTGCACACAGCCCAGCTTGGAGCGAACGACCT
ACACCGAACTGAGATACCTACAGCGTGAGCTATGAGAAAGCGCCACGCTTCCCGAAGGGAGAAAGGCGGA
CAGGTATCCGGTAAGCGGCAGGGTCGGAACAGGAGAGCGCACGAGGGAGCTTCCAGGGGGAAACGCCTGG
TATCTTTATAGTCCTGTCGGGTTTCGCCACCTCTGACTTGAGCGTCGATTTTTGTGATGCTCGTCAGGGG
GGCGGAGCCTATGGAAAAACGCCAGCAACGCGGCCTTTTTACGGTTCCTGGCCTTTTGCTGGCCTTTTGC
TCACATGGCTCGACAGATCT
Features (pLannotate 1.2.2; 20 found; start..end, strand, type, name):
    140..517     +  enhancer       CMV enhancer: human cytomegalovirus immediate early enhancer
    518..729     +  promoter       CMV promoter: human cytomegalovirus (CMV) immediate early promoter
    890..1022    +  intron         chimeric intron: chimera between introns from human β-globin and immunoglobulin heavy chain genes
   1067..1085    +  promoter       T7 promoter: promoter for bacteriophage T7 RNA polymerase
   1094..1483    +  CDS            CAPSD_BPMS2: Experimental evidence at protein level: Swiss-Prot protein existence level 1. Acts as a translational repressor of viral replicase synthesis late in infection. This latter function is the result of capsid protein interaction with an RNA hairpin which contains the replicase ribosome-binding site. From Escherichia phage MS2 (Bacteriophage MS2).
   1538..3442    +  CDS            PABPC1: PABP1_HUMAN - Also known as PAB1, PABP1, PABPC2. Experimental evidence at protein level: Swiss-Prot protein existence level 1. (Microbial infection) Positively regulates the replication of dengue virus (DENV). From Homo sapiens (Human).
   3457..3474    -  promoter       T3 promoter (fragment): promoter for bacteriophage T3 RNA polymerase
   3492..3613    -  polyA_signal   SV40 poly(A) signal: SV40 polyadenylation signal
   3636..3704    -  CDS            large T antigen (fragment): large T antigen from SV40 (simian virus 40)
   3728..3795    +  CDS            lacZα (fragment): LacZα fragment of β-galactosidase; lacZ fragment
   3799..4227    +  rep_origin     f1 ori (sequence partly withheld): f1 bacteriophage origin of replication; arrow indicates direction of (+) strand synthesis
   4255..4306    -  misc_feature   bom (fragment): basis of mobility region from pBR322
   4371..4728    +  promoter       SV40 promoter: SV40 enhancer and early promoter
   4779..5570    +  CDS            neo: KKA2_KLEPN - Also known as kan, nptII. Experimental evidence at protein level: Swiss-Prot protein existence level 1. Resistance to kanamycin, neomycin, paromomycin, ribostamycin, butirosin and gentamicin B. From Klebsiella pneumoniae.
   5637..5685    +  polyA_signal   poly(A) signal: synthetic polyadenylation signal
   5705..5759    -  misc_feature   bom (fragment): basis of mobility region from pBR322
   5861..5896    -  CDS            rop (fragment): Rop protein, which maintains plasmids at low copy number; rop
   5991..6095    +  promoter       AmpR promoter: bla
   6096..6956    +  CDS            AmpR: β-lactamase; bla; confers resistance to ampicillin, carbenicillin, and related antibiotics
   7127..7715    +  rep_origin     ori: high-copy-number ColE1/pMB1/pBR322/pUC origin of replication
