[The description below was written by a language model from this plasmid's Addgene catalogue record and pLannotate feature annotations shown in this document.]
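Description:
pCI-MS2V5-PABPC1 MLLEmut is a mammalian expression plasmid built on the pCI-neo backbone that produces human cytoplasmic poly(A)-binding protein 1 (PABPC1) fused at its N terminus to the bacteriophage MS2 coat protein and a V5 epitope. The catalogue lists the tag as "MS2 stem loops", but the feature table shows a coding sequence matching the MS2 capsid protein directly upstream of the PABPC1 open reading frame, so the construct encodes the RNA-binding coat protein, not the hairpin RNA it recognises. The V5 tag is not separately annotated; it presumably lies in the short gap between the two coding regions. The PABPC1 insert carries a mutation of the C-terminal MLLE domain, although the record does not specify which residues are changed.

Transcription is driven by the CMV immediate-early enhancer and promoter, followed by a chimeric β-globin/immunoglobulin intron that promotes efficient expression, and ends at an SV40 polyadenylation signal. A T7 promoter sits upstream of the insert and a T3 promoter fragment lies downstream. A separate SV40 early promoter drives the neo gene with a synthetic poly(A) signal, allowing G418 selection of stably transfected cells. In bacteria, the plasmid is maintained through a high-copy ColE1/pUC-type origin with ampicillin resistance, and an f1 origin is also present.

The coat protein fusion allows PABPC1 to be tethered to reporter mRNAs carrying MS2 binding hairpins. According to the associated publication title, the construct belongs to work on how PABPC1 and its interaction with eIF4G suppress nonsense-mediated mRNA decay. The MLLE mutant would serve to test the contribution of that domain.
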