Addgene plasmid #65808: pCI-MS2V5-PABPC1 MLLEmut
Purpose: expression of PABPC1-MS2 fusion. Mutation of C-terminal MLLE domain.
Depositing lab: Niels Gehring. Depositing organization: Universitaet zu Koeln. Publication: The interaction of cytoplasmic poly(A)-binding protein with eukaryotic initiation factor 4G suppresses nonsense-mediated mRNA decay. Fatscher T, Boehm V, Weiche B, Gehring NH. RNA. 2014 Oct;20(10):1579-92. doi: 10.1261/rna.044933.114. Epub 2014 Aug 21. PubMed 25147240.
Backbone
  Vector backbone: pCI-neo
  Backbone manufacturer: Promega
  Backbone size w/o insert (bp): 4572
  Vector type: Mammalian Expression
  Selectable markers: Neomycin (select with G418)
Growth in bacteria
  Bacterial resistance: Ampicillin, 100 μg/mL
  Growth temperature: 37°C
  Growth strain: DH5alpha
  Copy number: Unknown
Gene/Insert
  Gene/Insert name: PABPC1 (alt name: poly(A) binding protein, cytoplasmic 2)
  Species: H. sapiens (human)
  Mutation: MLLEmut
  Entrez Gene: PABPC2
  Promoter: CMV
  Tag / fusion protein: MS2 stem loops (N terminal on insert); V5 (N terminal on insert)
  Cloning method: Unknown
  Sequencing primers: 5′ CMV-F; 3′ EBV-R
Terms and licenses: Academic/Nonprofit Terms; Industry Terms: Not Available to Industry
How to cite: pCI-MS2V5-PABPC1 MLLEmut was a gift from Niels Gehring (Addgene plasmid # 65808 ; http://n2t.net/addgene:65808 ; RRID:Addgene_65808)
