>Addgene plasmid #65808 | pCI-MS2V5-PABPC1 MLLEmut | addgene partial sequence | sequence record 113969 | CMV-F 5'-CGCAAATGGGCGGTAGGCGTG-3'
AGTGAACCGTCAGATCACTAGAAGCTTTATTGCGGTAGTTTATCACAGTTAAATTGCTAACGCAGTCAGT
GCTTCTGACACAACAGTCTCGAACTTAAGCTGCAGTGACTCTCTTAAGGTAGCCTTGCAGAAGTTGGTCG
TGAGGCACTGGGCAGGTAAGTATCAAGGTTACAAGACAGGTTTAAGGAGACCAATAGAAACTGGGCTTGT
CGAGACAGAGAAGACTCTTGCGTTTCTGATAGGCACCTATTGGTCTTACTGACATCCACTTTGCCTTTCT
CTCCACAGGTGTCCACTCCCAGTTCAATTACAGCTCTTAAGGCTAGAGTACTTAATACGACTCACTATAG
GCTAGCACCATGGCTTCTAACTTTACTCAGTTCGTTCTCGTGGACAATGGCGGAACTGGCGACGTGACTG
TCGCCCCAAGCAACTTCGCTAACGGGGTCGCTGAATGGATCAGCTCTAACTCGCGTTCACAGGCTTACAA
AGTAACCTGTAGCGTTCGTCAGAGCTCTGCGCAGAATCGCAAATACACCATCAAAGTCGAGGTGCCTAAA
GTGGCAACCCAGACTGTTGGTGGTGTAGAGCTTCCTGTAGCCGCATGGCGTTCGTACTTAAATATGGAAC
TAACCATTCCAATTTTCGCCACGAACTCCGACTGCGAGCTTATTGTTAAGGCAATGCAAGGTCTCCTAAA
AGATGGAAACCCGATTCCCTCAGCAATCGCAGCAAACTCCGGCATCTACGGCGGTGGC
