>Addgene plasmid #65808 | pCI-MS2V5-PABPC1 MLLEmut | addgene partial sequence | sequence record 113971 | EBV-rev 5'-GTGGTTTGTCCAAACTCATC-3'
CAGTTGGAACACCGGTGGCACTGTTAACTGCTTTCTGGGCAGCCTCTTTAGCTTGGTGGGCTTGTAGTAC
AGCTACAGCTTCATCAACCTTAGAACGGAGTGACTCTGGAGACTCCAGCATGTGAAGAAGTTCTGAATTA
TCAATGCGGGCGGCGCCGCCAGTGATTTTACCAGCAAGAGTAGGGTGCATGGCTTGAATAAGAGGAAACA
GCCGTTCACCCAACATTTGCTTTTGCTCTTGAGGAGGGGCAGATGCCAACATGGAAGCAGTCAAAGGTTC
CTGACCTTGTACATGAACAGCAGGCTGTTGCATTGTAACTTGTGGCTGTGCATTAAGATGTTGCTGAGGA
TTGCGAACTCCTGCAGCATATTTATACTGTGGAACGGTGCGGACAGCAGGAGTAGCTGCAGCGGCTGCAG
CTGCAGGACGTGGACCCATTGTCTGTGTTGATGTGTTAGCAACACGCTGTGTTGACATGACTCGTGGAAC
CTGTGAAGAAGCTGGTCTCATAGTACTAAATGGTGGTCTAGGAGCAGCTGGGCGGATAGCACCGGGCATA
TTTTGGAATGGATGAGGTCTGGCACCCTGAGCAGTCCAGCGAGGACTTGGTCTTAGTTGAGCAATTTGGC
TAGGAGGATAGTATGCAGCACGGTTCTGAGTCTGTGGGATAGCTGCCATGAAGTAACCTG
