>Addgene plasmid #65808 | pCI-MS2V5-PABPC1 MLLEmut | addgene partial sequence | sequence record 115300 | chim-int-F 5'-TCTTACTGACATCCACTTTGCC-3'
GCTCTTAAGGCTAGAGTACTTAATACGACTCACTATAGGCTAGCACCATGGCTTCTAACTTTACTCAGTT
CGTTCTCGTGGACAATGGCGGAACTGGCGACGTGACTGTCGCCCCAAGCAACTTCGCTAACGGGGTCGCT
GAATGGATCAGCTCTAACTCGCGTTCACAGGCTTACAAAGTAACCTGTAGCGTTCGTCAGAGCTCTGCGC
AGAATCGCAAATACACCATCAAAGTCGAGGTGCCTAAAGTGGCAACCCAGACTGTTGGTGGTGTAGAGCT
TCCTGTAGCCGCATGGCGTTCGTACTTAAATATGGAACTAACCATTCCAATTTTCGCCACGAACTCCGAC
TGCGAGCTTATTGTTAAGGCAATGCAAGGTCTCCTAAAAGATGGAAACCCGATTCCCTCAGCAATCGCAG
CAAACTCCGGCATCTACGGCGGTGGCAAGCCCATCCCTAACCCACTGCTGGGCCTGGACAGCACCCTCGA
GAACCCCAGTGCCCCCAGCTACCCGATGGCCTCGCTCTACGTGGGGGACCTCCACCCCGACGTGACCGAG
GCGATGCTCTACGAGAAGTTCAGCCCGGCCGGGCCCATCCTCTCCATCCGGGTCTGCAGGGACATGATCA
CCCGCCGCTCCTTGGGCTACGCGTATGTGAACTTCCAGCAGCCGGCGGACGCGGAGCGTGCTTTGGACAC
CATGAATTTTGATGTTATAAAGGGCAAGCCAGTACGCATCATGTGGTCTCAGCGTGATCCATCACTTCGC
